>Addgene plasmid #201897 | pFUGW-ELMOD2-myc | addgene full sequence | sequence record 402616 | Addgene NGS Result
CCCGGGACTTCGTGGAGGACGACTTCGCCGGTGTGGTCCGGGACGACGTGACCCTGTTCATCAGCGCGGT
CCAGGACCAGGTGGTGCCGGACAACACCCTGGCCTGGGTGTGGGTGCGCGGCCTGGACGAGCTGTACGCC
GAGTGGTCGGAGGTCGTGTCCACGAACTTCCGGGACGCCTCCGGGCCGGCCATGACCGAGATCGGCGAGC
AGCCGTGGGGGCGGGAGTTCGCCCTGCGCGACCCGGCCGGCAACTGCGTGCACTTCGTGGCCGAGGAGCA
GGACTGACACGTGCTACGAGATTTCGATTCCACCGCCGCCTTCTATGAAAGGTTGGGCTTCGGAATCGTT
TTCCGGGACGCCGGCTGGATGATCCTCCAGCGCGGGGATCTCATGCTGGAGTTCTTCGCCCACCCCAACT
TGTTTATTGCAGCTTATAATGGTTACAAATAAAGCAATAGCATCACAAATTTCACAAATAAAGCATTTTT
TTCACTGCATTCTAGTTGTGGTTTGTCCAAACTCATCAATGTATCTTATCATGTCTGTATACCGTCGACC
TCTAGCTAGAGCTTGGCGTAATCATGGTCATAGCTGTTTCCTGTGTGAAATTGTTATCCGCTCACAATTC
CACACAACATACGAGCCGGAAGCATAAAGTGTAAAGCCTGGGGTGCCTAATGAGTGAGCTAACTCACATT
AATTGCGTTGCGCTCACTGCCCGCTTTCCAGTCGGGAAACCTGTCGTGCCAGCTGCATTAATGAATCGGC
CAACGCGCGGGGAGAGGCGGTTTGCGTATTGGGCGCTCTTCCGCTTCCTCGCTCACTGACTCGCTGCGCT
CGGTCGTTCGGCTGCGGCGAGCGGTATCAGCTCACTCAAAGGCGGTAATACGGTTATCCACAGAATCAGG
GGATAACGCAGGAAAGAACATGTGAGCAAAAGGCCAGCAAAAGGCCAGGAACCGTAAAAAGGCCGCGTTG
CTGGCGTTTTTCCATAGGCTCCGCCCCCCTGACGAGCATCACAAAAATCGACGCTCAAGTCAGAGGTGGC
GAAACCCGACAGGACTATAAAGATACCAGGCGTTTCCCCCTGGAAGCTCCCTCGTGCGCTCTCCTGTTCC
GACCCTGCCGCTTACCGGATACCTGTCCGCCTTTCTCCCTTCGGGAAGCGTGGCGCTTTCTCATAGCTCA
CGCTGTAGGTATCTCAGTTCGGTGTAGGTCGTTCGCTCCAAGCTGGGCTGTGTGCACGAACCCCCCGTTC
AGCCCGACCGCTGCGCCTTATCCGGTAACTATCGTCTTGAGTCCAACCCGGTAAGACACGACTTATCGCC
ACTGGCAGCAGCCACTGGTAACAGGATTAGCAGAGCGAGGTATGTAGGCGGTGCTACAGAGTTCTTGAAG
TGGTGGCCTAACTACGGCTACACTAGAAGAACAGTATTTGGTATCTGCGCTCTGCTGAAGCCAGTTACCT
TCGGAAAAAGAGTTGGTAGCTCTTGATCCGGCAAACAAACCACCGCTGGTAGCGGTGGTTTTTTTGTTTG
CAAGCAGCAGATTACGCGCAGAAAAAAAGGATCTCAAGAAGATCCTTTGATCTTTTCTACGGGGTCTGAC
GCTCAGTGGAACGAAAACTCACGTTAAGGGATTTTGGTCATGAGATTATCAAAAAGGATCTTCACCTAGA
TCCTTTTAAATTAAAAATGAAGTTTTAAATCAATCTAAAGTATATATGAGTAAACTTGGTCTGACAGTTA
CCAATGCTTAATCAGTGAGGCACCTATCTCAGCGATCTGTCTATTTCGTTCATCCATAGTTGCCTGACTC
CCCGTCGTGTAGATAACTACGATACGGGAGGGCTTACCATCTGGCCCCAGTGCTGCAATGATACCGCGAG
ACCCACGCTCACCGGCTCCAGATTTATCAGCAATAAACCAGCCAGCCGGAAGGGCCGAGCGCAGAAGTGG
TCCTGCAACTTTATCCGCCTCCATCCAGTCTATTAATTGTTGCCGGGAAGCTAGAGTAAGTAGTTCGCCA
GTTAATAGTTTGCGCAACGTTGTTGCCATTGCTACAGGCATCGTGGTGTCACGCTCGTCGTTTGGTATGG
CTTCATTCAGCTCCGGTTCCCAACGATCAAGGCGAGTTACATGATCCCCCATGTTGTGCAAAAAAGCGGT
TAGCTCCTTCGGTCCTCCGATCGTTGTCAGAAGTAAGTTGGCCGCAGTGTTATCACTCATGGTTATGGCA
GCACTGCATAATTCTCTTACTGTCATGCCATCCGTAAGATGCTTTTCTGTGACTGGTGAGTACTCAACCA
AGTCATTCTGAGAATAGTGTATGCGGCGACCGAGTTGCTCTTGCCCGGCGTCAATACGGGATAATACCGC
GCCACATAGCAGAACTTTAAAAGTGCTCATCATTGGAAAACGTTCTTCGGGGCGAAAACTCTCAAGGATC
TTACCGCTGTTGAGATCCAGTTCGATGTAACCCACTCGTGCACCCAACTGATCTTCAGCATCTTTTACTT
TCACCAGCGTTTCTGGGTGAGCAAAAACAGGAAGGCAAAATGCCGCAAAAAAGGGAATAAGGGCGACACG
GAAATGTTGAATACTCATACTCTTCCTTTTTCAATATTATTGAAGCATTTATCAGGGTTATTGTCTCATG
AGCGGATACATATTTGAATGTATTTAGAAAAATAAACAAATAGGGGTTCCGCGCACATTTCCCCGAAAAG
TGCCACCTGACGTCGACGGATCGGGAGATCTCCCGATCCCCTATGGTGCACTCTCAGTACAATCTGCTCT
GATGCCGCATAGTTAAGCCAGTATCTGCTCCCTGCTTGTGTGTTGGAGGTCGCTGAGTAGTGCGCGAGCA
AAATTTAAGCTACAACAAGGCAAGGCTTGACCGACAATTGCATGAAGAATCTGCTTAGGGTTAGGCGTTT
TGCGCTGCTTCGCGATGTACGGGCCAGATATACGCGTTGACATTGATTATTGACTAGTTATTAATAGTAA
TCAATTACGGGGTCATTAGTTCATAGCCCATATATGGAGTTCCGCGTTACATAACTTACGGTAAATGGCC
CGCCTGGCTGACCGCCCAACGACCCCCGCCCATTGACGTCAATAATGACGTATGTTCCCATAGTAACGCC
AATAGGGACTTTCCATTGACGTCAATGGGTGGAGTATTTACGGTAAACTGCCCACTTGGCAGTACATCAA
GTGTATCATATGCCAAGTACGCCCCCTATTGACGTCAATGACGGTAAATGGCCCGCCTGGCATTATGCCC
AGTACATGACCTTATGGGACTTTCCTACTTGGCAGTACATCTACGTATTAGTCATCGCTATTACCATGGT
GATGCGGTTTTGGCAGTACATCAATGGGCGTGGATAGCGGTTTGACTCACGGGGATTTCCAAGTCTCCAC
CCCATTGACGTCAATGGGAGTTTGTTTTGGCACCAAAATCAACGGGACTTTCCAAAATGTCGTAACAACT
CCGCCCCATTGACGCAAATGGGCGGTAGGCGTGTACGGTGGGAGGTCTATATAAGCAGCGCGTTTTGCCT
GTACTGGGTCTCTCTGGTTAGACCAGATCTGAGCCTGGGAGCTCTCTGGCTAACTAGGGAACCCACTGCT
TAAGCCTCAATAAAGCTTGCCTTGAGTGCTTCAAGTAGTGTGTGCCCGTCTGTTGTGTGACTCTGGTAAC
TAGAGATCCCTCAGACCCTTTTAGTCAGTGTGGAAAATCTCTAGCAGTGGCGCCCGAACAGGGACTTGAA
AGCGAAAGGGAAACCAGAGGAGCTCTCTCGACGCAGGACTCGGCTTGCTGAAGCGCGCACGGCAAGAGGC
GAGGGGCGGCGACTGGTGAGTACGCCAAAAATTTTGACTAGCGGAGGCTAGAAGGAGAGAGATGGGTGCG
AGAGCGTCAGTATTAAGCGGGGGAGAATTAGATCGCGATGGGAAAAAATTCGGTTAAGGCCAGGGGGAAA
GAAAAAATATAAATTAAAACATATAGTATGGGCAAGCAGGGAGCTAGAACGATTCGCAGTTAATCCTGGC
CTGTTAGAAACATCAGAAGGCTGTAGACAAATACTGGGACAGCTACAACCATCCCTTCAGACAGGATCAG
AAGAACTTAGATCATTATATAATACAGTAGCAACCCTCTATTGTGTGCATCAAAGGATAGAGATAAAAGA
CACCAAGGAAGCTTTAGACAAGATAGAGGAAGAGCAAAACAAAAGTAAGACCACCGCACAGCAAGCGGCC
GCTGATCTTCAGACCTGGAGGAGGAGATATGAGGGACAATTGGAGAAGTGAATTATATAAATATAAAGTA
GTAAAAATTGAACCATTAGGAGTAGCACCCACCAAGGCAAAGAGAAGAGTGGTGCAGAGAGAAAAAAGAG
CAGTGGGAATAGGAGCTTTGTTCCTTGGGTTCTTGGGAGCAGCAGGAAGCACTATGGGCGCAGCGTCAAT
GACGCTGACGGTACAGGCCAGACAATTATTGTCTGGTATAGTGCAGCAGCAGAACAATTTGCTGAGGGCT
ATTGAGGCGCAACAGCATCTGTTGCAACTCACAGTCTGGGGCATCAAGCAGCTCCAGGCAAGAATCCTGG
CTGTGGAAAGATACCTAAAGGATCAACAGCTCCTGGGGATTTGGGGTTGCTCTGGAAAACTCATTTGCAC
CACTGCTGTGCCTTGGAATGCTAGTTGGAGTAATAAATCTCTGGAACAGATTTGGAATCACACGACCTGG
ATGGAGTGGGACAGAGAAATTAACAATTACACAAGCTTAATACACTCCTTAATTGAAGAATCGCAAAACC
AGCAAGAAAAGAATGAACAAGAATTATTGGAATTAGATAAATGGGCAAGTTTGTGGAATTGGTTTAACAT
AACAAATTGGCTGTGGTATATAAAATTATTCATAATGATAGTAGGAGGCTTGGTAGGTTTAAGAATAGTT
TTTGCTGTACTTTCTATAGTGAATAGAGTTAGGCAGGGATATTCACCATTATCGTTTCAGACCCACCTCC
CAACCCCGAGGGGACCCGACAGGCCCGAAGGAATAGAAGAAGAAGGTGGAGAGAGAGACAGAGACAGATC
CATTCGATTAGTGAACGGATCGGCACTGCGTGCGCCAATTCTGCAGACAAATGGCAGTATTCATCCACAA
TTTTAAAAGAAAAGGGGGGATTGGGGGGTACAGTGCAGGGGAAAGAATAGTAGACATAATAGCAACAGAC
ATACAAACTAAAGAATTACAAAAACAAATTACAAAAATTCAAAATTTTCGGGTTTATTACAGGGACAGCA
GAGATCCAGTTTGGTTAATTAACCCGTGTCGGCTCCAGATCTGGCCTCCGCGCCGGGTTTTGGCGCCTCC
CGCGGGCGCCCCCCTCCTCACGGCGAGCGCTGCCACGTCAGACGAAGGGCGCAGCGAGCGTCCTGATCCT
TCCGCCCGGACGCTCAGGACAGCGGCCCGCTGCTCATAAGACTCGGCCTTAGAACCCCAGTATCAGCAGA
AGGACATTTTAGGACGGGACTTGGGTGACTCTAGGGCACTGGTTTTCTTTCCAGAGAGCGGAACAGGCGA
GGAAAAGTAGTCCCTTCTCGGCGATTCTGCGGAGGGATCTCCGTGGGGCGGTGAACGCCGATGATTATAT
AAGGACGCGCCGGGTGTGGCACAGCTAGTTCCGTCGCAGCCGGGATTTGGGTCGCGGTTCTTGTTTGTGG
ATCGCTGTGATCGTCACTTGGTGAGTAGCGGGCTGCTGGGCTGGCCGGGGCTTTCGTGGCCGCCGGGCCG
CTCGGTGGGACGGAAGCGTGTGGAGAGACCGCCAAGGGCTGTAGTCTGGGTCCGCGAGCAAGGTTGCCCT
GAACTGGGGGTTGGGGGGAGCGCAGCAAAATGGCGGCTGTTCCCGAGTCTTGAATGGAAGACGCTTGTGA
GGCGGGCTGTGAGGTCGTTGAAACAAGGTGGGGGGCATGGTGGGCGGCAAGAACCCAAGGTCTTGAGGCC
TTCGCTAATGCGGGAAAGCTCTTATTCGGGTGAGATGGGCTGGGGCACCATCTGGGGACCCTGACGTGAA
GTTTGTCACTGACTGGAGAACTCGGTTTGTCGTCTGTTGCGGGGGCGGCAGTTATGGCGGTGCCGTTGGG
CAGTGCACCCGTACCTTTGGGAGCGCGCGCCCTCGTCGTGTCGTGACGTCACCCGTTCTGTTGGCTTATA
ATGCAGGGTGGGGCCACCTGCCGGTAGGTGTGCGGTAGGCTTTTCTCCGTCGCAGGACGCAGGGTTCGGG
CCTAGGGTAGGCTCTCCTGAATCGACAGGCGCCGGACCTCTGGTGAGGGGAGGGATAAGTGAGGCGTCAG
TTTCTTTGGTCGGTTTTATGTACCTATCTTCTTAAGTAGCTGAAGCTCCGGTTTTGAACTATGCGCTCGG
GGTTGGCGAGTGTGTTTTGTGAAGTTTTTTAGGCACCTTTTGAAATGTAATCATTTGGGTCAATATGTAA
TTTTCAGTGTTAGACTAGTAAATTGTCCGCTAAATTCTGGCCGTTTTTGGCTTTTTTGTTAGACGAAGCT
TGGGCTGCAGGTCGACTCTAGAGGATCCACCATGTTCGTGTCTCTGTGGGAGTTTTTCTATGGACACTTT
TTCCGATTTTGGATGAAATGGCTCTTACGGCAGATGACTGGGAAATGTGAATTGCAGCGAATTTTTGACA
CCTATGGAGGGGCACAGAGGACCTACAGAATAGAAAATTCCTTGACATATTCCAAGAATAAGGTCCTACA
GAATGCAACACGAGTTGCCCAGAGTGAACTGGACAGGTGTATAGCGAACATCATGAAGGAAAAGAACATC
TGCTCCGAGAAGGACACAAGTTTTCAGATCTGCATGCGGACGTGCTTACTGCAGATAACTGGCTATAAAC
AGCTCTACCACGATGTAGAAAATGTGAGGAAAAAGCCCTATGACTCTGCCAATGCACAGCACGAGAAGAT
GCTCCTCAAGCTTTGGAGTCTTCTGATGCCAACGAAAAAGTTGACGGCCCGGATCTCCAAGCAGTGGGCA
GACATTGGTTTCCAAGGTGACGATCCCAAAACAGACTTCAGAGGCATGGGCATACTCGGACTGATCAATC
TCGTGTATTTCAGTGAAAACTACACCAGCGAAGCGCATCAGATTCTCTCCCGCTCAAATCACCCCAAATT
AGGGTATTCTTATGCAATAGTTGGAATCAACCTTACAGAGATGGCTTATAGCTTACTGAAGAGCGAGGCC
CTGAAGCTTCACCTCTACAACTTTGTCCCTGGGGTACCAACGATGGAGCACTTCCACCAGTTTTACTGTT
ACCTTGTCTATGAATTTGACAAGTTTTGGCTTGAGGAAGAGCCAGAAAGCATTATGTACTTCAACTTGTA
CAGAGAGAAGTTTCACGAGCGGATCAAAGGACTCTTGATGGATTGCAATGCTGTGCTCACTTTGAAAACA
GGAGGCGAACAAAAACTCATCTCAGAAGAGGATCTGTGAGAATTCGATATCAAGCTTATCGATAATCAAC
CTCTGGATTACAAAATTTGTGAAAGATTGACTGGTATTCTTAACTATGTTGCTCCTTTTACGCTATGTGG
ATACGCTGCTTTAATGCCTTTGTATCATGCTATTGCTTCCCGTATGGCTTTCATTTTCTCCTCCTTGTAT
AAATCCTGGTTGCTGTCTCTTTATGAGGAGTTGTGGCCCGTTGTCAGGCAACGTGGCGTGGTGTGCACTG
TGTTTGCTGACGCAACCCCCACTGGTTGGGGCATTGCCACCACCTGTCAGCTCCTTTCCGGGACTTTCGC
TTTCCCCCTCCCTATTGCCACGGCGGAACTCATCGCCGCCTGCCTTGCCCGCTGCTGGACAGGGGCTCGG
CTGTTGGGCACTGACAATTCCGTGGTGTTGTCGGGGAAATCATCGTCCTTTCCTTGGCTGCTCGCCTGTG
TTGCCACCTGGATTCTGCGCGGGACGTCCTTCTGCTACGTCCCTTCGGCCCTCAATCCAGCGGACCTTCC
TTCCCGCGGCCTGCTGCCGGCTCTGCGGCCTCTTCCGCGTCTTCGCCTTCGCCCTCAGACGAGTCGGATC
TCCCTTTGGGCCGCCTCCCCGCATCGATACCGTCGACCTCGAGACCTAGAAAAACATGGAGCAATCACAA
GTAGCAATACAGCAGCTACCAATGCTGATTGTGCCTGGCTAGAAGCACAAGAGGAGGAGGAGGTGGGTTT
TCCAGTCACACCTCAGGTACCTTTAAGACCAATGACTTACAAGGCAGCTGTAGATCTTAGCCACTTTTTA
AAAGAAAAGGGGGGACTGGAAGGGCTAATTCACTCCCAACGAAGACAAGATATCCTTGATCTGTGGATCT
ACCACACACAAGGCTACTTCCCTGATTGGCAGAACTACACACCAGGGCCAGGGATCAGATATCCACTGAC
CTTTGGATGGTGCTACAAGCTAGTACCAGTTGAGCAAGAGAAGGTAGAAGAAGCCAATGAAGGAGAGAAC
ACCCGCTTGTTACACCCTGTGAGCCTGCATGGGATGGATGACCCGGAGAGAGAAGTATTAGAGTGGAGGT
TTGACAGCCGCCTAGCATTTCATCACATGGCCCGAGAGCTGCATCCGGACTGTACTGGGTCTCTCTGGTT
AGACCAGATCTGAGCCTGGGAGCTCTCTGGCTAACTAGGGAACCCACTGCTTAAGCCTCAATAAAGCTTG
CCTTGAGTGCTTCAAGTAGTGTGTGCCCGTCTGTTGTGTGACTCTGGTAACTAGAGATCCCTCAGACCCT
TTTAGTCAGTGTGGAAAATCTCTAGCAGGGCCCGTTTAAACCCGCTGATCAGCCTCGACTGTGCCTTCTA
GTTGCCAGCCATCTGTTGTTTGCCCCTCCCCCGTGCCTTCCTTGACCCTGGAAGGTGCCACTCCCACTGT
CCTTTCCTAATAAAATGAGGAAATTGCATCGCATTGTCTGAGTAGGTGTCATTCTATTCTGGGGGGTGGG
GTGGGGCAGGACAGCAAGGGGGAGGATTGGGAAGACAATAGCAGGCATGCTGGGGATGCGGTGGGCTCTA
TGGCTTCTGAGGCGGAAAGAACCAGCTGGGGCTCTAGGGGGTATCCCC
[124 nt withheld, positions 9149-9272]
C
[91 nt withheld, positions 9274-9364]
A
[49 nt withheld, positions 9366-9414]
CCTTTGACGTTGGAGTCCACGTTCTTT
[37 nt withheld, positions 9442-9478]
ACCCTATCTCGGTCTATTCTTTTGATTTATAAGGGATTTTGCCGATTTCGGCCTATTGGTTAAAAAATGA
GCTGATTTAACAAAAATTTAACGCGAATTAATTCTGTGGAATGTGTGTCAGTTAGGGTGTGGAAAGTCCC
CAGGCTCCCCAGCAGGCAGAAGTATGCAAAGCATGCATCTCAATTAGTCAGCAACCAGGTGTGGAAAGTC
CCCAGGCTCCCCAGCAGGCAGAAGTATGCAAAGCATGCATCTCAATTAGTCAGCAACCATAGTCCCGCCC
CTAACTCCGCCCATCCCGCCCCTAACTCCGCCCAGTTCCGCCCATTCTCCGCCCCATGGCTGACTAATTT
TTTTTATTTATGCAGAGGCCGAGGCCGCCTCTGCCTCTGAGCTATTCCAGAAGTAGTGAGGAGGCTTTTT
TGGAGGCCTAGGCTTTTGCAAAAAGCTCCCGGGAGCTTGTATATCCATTTTCGGATCTGATCAGCACGTG
TTGACAATTAATCATCGGCATAGTATATCGGCATAGTATAATACGACAAGGTGAGGAACTAAACCATGGC
CAAGTTGACCAGTGCCGTTCCGGTGCTCACCGCGCGCGACGTCGCCGGAGCGGTCGAGTTCTGGACCGAC
CGGCTCGGGTTCT
Features (pLannotate 1.2.2; 31 found; start..end, strand, type, name):
    297..422     +  CDS            ble (fragment): BLE_KLEPN - Experimental evidence at protein level: Swiss-Prot protein existence level 1. Binding protein with a strong affinity to the bleomycin family of antibiotics. Binds to CL990; an antimitotic-antibiotic compound. From Klebsiella pneumoniae.
    417..538     +  polyA_signal   SV40 poly(A) signal: SV40 polyadenylation signal
    611..627     -  protein_bind   lac operator: The lac repressor binds to the lac operator to inhibit transcription in E. coli. This inhibition can be relieved by adding lactose or isopropyl-β-D-thiogalactopyranoside (IPTG). lac repressor encoded by lacI
    635..665     -  promoter       lac promoter: promoter for the E. coli lac operon
    680..701     -  protein_bind   CAP binding site: CAP binding activates transcription in the presence of cAMP. E. coli catabolite activator protein
    714..806     -  CDS            lacI (fragment): lac repressor; lacI; The lac repressor binds to the lac operator to inhibit transcription in E. coli. This inhibition can be relieved by adding lactose or isopropyl-β-D-thiogalactopyranoside (IPTG).
    989..1577    -  rep_origin     ori: high-copy-number ColE1/pMB1/pBR322/pUC origin of replication
   1748..2608    -  CDS            AmpR: β-lactamase; bla; confers resistance to ampicillin, carbenicillin, and related antibiotics
   2609..2713    -  promoter       AmpR promoter: bla
   2772..2824    -  misc_feature   bom (fragment): basis of mobility region from pBR322
   2979..3358    +  enhancer       CMV enhancer: human cytomegalovirus immediate early enhancer
   3359..3558    +  promoter       CMV promoter: human cytomegalovirus (CMV) immediate early promoter
   3576..3756    +  LTR            5' LTR (truncated): truncated 5' long terminal repeat (LTR) from HIV-1
   3803..3928    +  misc_feature   HIV-1 Ψ: packaging signal of human immunodeficiency virus type 1
   3912..4275    +  CDS            HIV-1 gag (fragment): gag protein from human immunodeficiency virus 1; gag
   4421..4654    +  misc_feature   RRE: The Rev response element (RRE) of HIV-1 allows for Rev-dependent mRNA export from the nucleus to the cytoplasm.
   5031..5131    +  CDS            Rev (fragment): human immunodeficiency virus 1 (HIV-1) Rev protein; rev; enhances nuclear export of unspliced and incompletely spliced viral mRNAs
   5181..5298    +  misc_feature   cPPT/CTS: central polypurine tract and central termination sequence of HIV-1
   5363..6574    +  promoter       UbC promoter: human ubiquitin C promoter
   6585..6608    -  misc_feature   MCS (fragment): pUC18/19 multiple cloning site
   6612..7490    +  CDS            Elmod2: ELMD2_MOUSE - Experimental evidence at protein level: Swiss-Prot protein existence level 1. Acts as a GTPase-activating protein (GAP) toward guanine nucleotide exchange factors like ARL2, ARL3, ARF1 and ARF6, but not for GTPases outside the Arf family. From Mus musculus (Mouse).
   7530..7554    +  misc_feature   MCS (fragment): pBluescript multiple cloning site
   7554..8142    +  misc_feature   WPRE: woodchuck hepatitis virus posttranscriptional regulatory element
   8079..8660    +  CDS            nef (fragment): NEF_HV1H2 - Experimental evidence at protein level: Swiss-Prot protein existence level 1. Extracellular Nef protein targets CD4(+) T-lymphocytes for apoptosis by interacting with CXCR4 surface receptors. From Human immunodeficiency virus type 1 group M subtype B (isolate HXB2) (HIV-1).
   8667..8847    +  LTR            5' LTR (truncated): truncated 5' long terminal repeat (LTR) from HIV-1
   8879..9103    +  polyA_signal   bGH poly(A) signal: bovine growth hormone polyadenylation signal
   9107..9128    +  promoter       SV40 promoter (fragment): SV40 enhancer and early promoter
   9149..9577    +  rep_origin     f1 ori (sequence partly withheld): f1 bacteriophage origin of replication; arrow indicates direction of (+) strand synthesis
   9591..9920    +  promoter       SV40 promoter: SV40 enhancer and early promoter
   9968..10015   +  promoter       EM7 promoter: synthetic bacterial promoter&nbsp
  10034..287     +  CDS            BleoR (across the origin): antibiotic-binding protein; Sh ble from Streptoalloteichus hindustanus; confers resistance to bleomycin, phleomycin, and Zeocin™
