[The description below was written by a language model from this plasmid's Addgene catalogue record and pLannotate feature annotations shown in this document.]
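Description:
pFUGW-ELMOD2-myc is a lentiviral transfer plasmid built on the pFUGW backbone for expressing ELMOD2 in mammalian cells, either by direct transfection or after packaging into HIV-1-derived particles. It is maintained in E. coli through a high-copy ColE1/pUC-type origin with ampicillin selection (AmpR under its own bla promoter). An f1 origin is also present. Outside the viral region, the backbone carries an SV40 promoter/EM7 promoter–BleoR cassette followed by an SV40 poly(A) signal, which could in principle give Zeocin/bleomycin-family resistance, although the catalogue entry lists only ampicillin.

The viral genome is driven by a CMV enhancer/promoter fused to a truncated HIV-1 5' LTR, an arrangement that typically makes genomic RNA production Tat-independent. This is followed by the Ψ packaging signal with a partial gag sequence, the RRE for Rev-dependent nuclear export, and the cPPT/CTS, which aids nuclear import of the reverse-transcribed genome. The internal expression cassette uses the human ubiquitin C promoter to drive the Elmod2 coding sequence. A WPRE downstream enhances transcript stability and expression, and the cassette is closed by a truncated 3' LTR and a bGH poly(A) signal. ELMOD2 is a GTPase-activating protein for Arf-family GTPases such as ARL2, ARL3, ARF1 and ARF6.

The record lists a C-terminal myc tag, but this is not separately annotated in the feature table. The stated purpose refers to the human protein, whereas both the species field and the sequence annotation identify the insert as mouse Elmod2. The cloning sites used are not recorded.
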