Addgene plasmid #201897: pFUGW-ELMOD2-myc
Purpose: Used for expression of human protein ELMOD2 in mammalian cells
Depositing lab: Richard Kahn. Depositing organization: Emory University.
Backbone
  Vector backbone: pFUGW
  Backbone size w/o insert (bp): 10100
  Vector type: Mammalian Expression, Lentiviral
Growth in bacteria
  Bacterial resistance: Ampicillin, 100 μg/mL
  Growth temperature: 37°C
  Growth strain: NEB Stable
  Copy number: High Copy
Gene/Insert
  Gene/Insert name: ELMOD2
  Species: M. musculus (mouse)
  Entrez Gene: Elmod2 (a.k.a. 9830169G11Rik)
  Tag / fusion protein: myc (C terminal on insert)
  Cloning method: Restriction Enzyme; 5′ cloning site unknown (unknown if destroyed); 3′ cloning site unknown (unknown if destroyed)
  Sequencing primers: 5′ n/a
Terms and licenses: Academic/Nonprofit Terms; Industry Terms: Not Available to Industry
How to cite: pFUGW-ELMOD2-myc was a gift from Richard Kahn (Addgene plasmid # 201897 ; http://n2t.net/addgene:201897 ; RRID:Addgene_201897)
